Addgene plasmid #103814: pCIBN-LacI
Purpose: BLInCR 'Localizer' construct that marks lacO arrays and is targeted by a PHR-tagged effector upon illumination with blue light
Depositing lab: Karsten Rippe. Depositing organization: Deutsches Krebsforschungszentrum (DKFZ). Publication: Real-time observation of light-controlled transcription in living cells. Rademacher A, Erdel F, Trojanowski J, Schumacher S, Rippe K. J Cell Sci. 2017 Dec 15;130(24):4213-4224. doi: 10.1242/jcs.205534. Epub 2017 Nov 9. PubMed 29122982.
Backbone
  Vector backbone: pEGFP-C1
  Backbone manufacturer: Clontech
  Backbone size w/o insert (bp): 3932
  Vector type: Mammalian Expression
  Selectable markers: Neomycin (select with G418)
Growth in bacteria
  Bacterial resistance: Kanamycin, 50 μg/mL
  Growth temperature: 37°C
  Growth strain: DH5alpha
  Copy number: High Copy
Gene/Insert
  Gene/Insert name: CIBN-LacI (alt name: N-terminus of CIB1)
  Species: A. thaliana (mustard weed); E. coli
  Insert size (bp): 1626
  Mutation: LacI: C19T (silent, L7L), T264C (silent, A88A), C370A (L124I), C404T (T135I), A417T (silent, A139A), G424A (A142T), T465A (silent, T155T)
  Entrez Gene: CIB1 (a.k.a. AT4G34530, T4L20.110, T4L20_110, cryptochrome-interacting basic-helix-loop-helix 1); lacI (a.k.a. O3K_19750)
  Promoter: CMV
  Cloning method: Restriction Enzyme; 5′ cloning site NheI (not destroyed); 3′ cloning site BamHI (not destroyed)
  Sequencing primers: 5′ CMV-F
Terms and licenses: Academic/Nonprofit Terms; Industry Terms: Not Available to Industry
Depositor comments: EGFP was cut out from the backbone (NheI/BamHI cuts); relevance of mutations unknown
How to cite: pCIBN-LacI was a gift from Karsten Rippe (Addgene plasmid # 103814 ; http://n2t.net/addgene:103814 ; RRID:Addgene_103814)
