[The description below was written by a language model from this plasmid's Addgene catalogue record and pLannotate feature annotations shown in this document.]
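Description:
pCIBN-LacI is a mammalian expression plasmid built on the Clontech pEGFP-C1 backbone, from which the EGFP coding sequence was removed by NheI/BamHI digestion and replaced with a CIBN-LacI fusion, so the encoded protein carries no fluorescent tag. In bacteria it is maintained at high copy from a pUC-type ColE1 origin. A single Tn5 NeoR/KanR gene is driven by tandem bacterial (bla) and SV40 early promoters and terminated by the HSV TK polyadenylation signal. It provides kanamycin resistance in E. coli and G418 selection in mammalian cells. An f1 origin is also present. The short ble, bGH poly(A) and SV40 large T antigen annotations are fragment matches from automated annotation and are probably backbone remnants rather than functional parts.

The payload is transcribed from the CMV immediate early enhancer/promoter and ends at the SV40 polyadenylation signal. It joins CIBN, the N-terminal portion of the Arabidopsis thaliana CIB1 transcription factor, to the E. coli lac repressor through a short linker. LacI anchors the fusion to lacO operator arrays integrated in the host genome. CIBN binds the photolyase homology region (PHR) of cryptochrome 2 once that domain has absorbed blue light. The plasmid serves as the "Localizer" of the BLInCR system, marking lacO arrays so that a co-expressed PHR-tagged effector is recruited there on illumination, for example in live-cell studies of light-controlled transcription. The LacI portion carries several silent changes and three substitutions (L124I, T135I, A142T), whose relevance the depositor describes as unknown. The depositor and repository sequencing records are the same length and give equivalent feature maps, offset by only a few bases.
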