Features (pLannotate 1.2.2; 14 found; start..end, strand, type, name):
     61..364     +  enhancer       CMV enhancer: human cytomegalovirus immediate early enhancer
    365..568     +  promoter       CMV promoter: human cytomegalovirus (CMV) immediate early promoter
    603..1112    +  CDS            CIBN: N-terminal portion of the CIB1 transcription factor from Arabidopsis thaliana binds to CRY2 (cryptochrome 2) that has absorbed blue light (Kennedy et al., 2010)
   1128..2207    +  CDS            lacI: lac repressor; lacI; The lac repressor binds to the lac operator to inhibit transcription in E. coli. This inhibition can be relieved by adding lactose or isopropyl-β-D-thiogalactopyranoside (IPTG).
   2239..2323    +  CDS            large T antigen (fragment): large T antigen from SV40 (simian virus 40)
   2346..2467    +  polyA_signal   SV40 poly(A) signal: SV40 polyadenylation signal
   2501..2929    -  rep_origin     f1 ori (sequence partly withheld): f1 bacteriophage origin of replication; arrow indicates direction of (+) strand synthesis
   2956..3060    +  promoter       AmpR promoter: bla
   3062..3419    +  promoter       SV40 promoter: SV40 enhancer and early promoter
   3454..4248    +  CDS            NeoR/KanR: aminoglycoside phosphotransferase from Tn5; aph(3')-II (or nptII); confers resistance to neomycin, kanamycin, and G418 (Geneticin®)
   4269..4421    +  CDS            ble (fragment): BLE_KLEPN - Experimental evidence at protein level: Swiss-Prot protein existence level 1. Binding protein with a strong affinity to the bleomycin family of antibiotics. Binds to CL990; an antimitotic-antibiotic compound. From Klebsiella pneumoniae.
   4480..4527    +  polyA_signal   HSV TK poly(A) signal: herpes simplex virus thymidine kinase polyadenylation signal (Cole and Stacy, 1985)
   4618..4634    -  polyA_signal   bGH poly(A) signal (fragment): bovine growth hormone polyadenylation signal
   4856..5444    +  rep_origin     ori: high-copy-number ColE1/pMB1/pBR322/pUC origin of replication
>Addgene plasmid #103814 | pCIBN-LacI | depositor full sequence | sequence record 196701 | Full Sequence
TAGTTATTAATAGTAATCAATTACGGGGTCATTAGTTCATAGCCCATATATGGAGTTCCGCGTTACATAA
CTTACGGTAAATGGCCCGCCTGGCTGACCGCCCAACGACCCCCGCCCATTGACGTCAATAATGACGTATG
TTCCCATAGTAACGCCAATAGGGACTTTCCATTGACGTCAATGGGTGGAGTATTTACGGTAAACTGCCCA
CTTGGCAGTACATCAAGTGTATCATATGCCAAGTACGCCCCCTATTGACGTCAATGACGGTAAATGGCCC
GCCTGGCATTATGCCCAGTACATGACCTTATGGGACTTTCCTACTTGGCAGTACATCTACGTATTAGTCA
TCGCTATTACCATGGTGATGCGGTTTTGGCAGTACATCAATGGGCGTGGATAGCGGTTTGACTCACGGGG
ATTTCCAAGTCTCCACCCCATTGACGTCAATGGGAGTTTGTTTTGGCACCAAAATCAACGGGACTTTCCA
AAATGTCGTAACAACTCCGCCCCATTGACGCAAATGGGCGGTAGGCGTGTACGGTGGGAGGTCTATATAA
GCAGAGCTGGTTTAGTGAACCGTCAGATCCGCTAGCGCCACCATGAATGGAGCTATAGGAGGTGACCTTT
TGCTCAATTTTCCTGACATGTCGGTCCTAGAGCGCCAAAGGGCTCACCTCAAGTACCTCAATCCCACCTT
TGATTCTCCTCTCGCCGGCTTCTTTGCCGATTCTTCAATGATTACCGGCGGCGAGATGGACAGCTATCTT
TCGACTGCCGGTTTGAATCTTCCGATGATGTACGGTGAGACGACGGTGGAAGGTGATTCAAGACTCTCAA
TTTCGCCGGAAACGACGCTTGGGACTGGAAATTTCAAGGCAGCGAAGTTTGATACAGAGACTAAGGATTG
TAATGAGGCGGCGAAGAAGATGACGATGAACAGAGATGACCTAGTAGAAGAAGGAGAAGAAGAGAAGTCG
AAAATAACAGAGCAAAACAATGGGAGCACAAAAAGCATCAAGAAGATGAAACACAAAGCCAAGAAAGAAG
AGAACAATTTCTCTAATGATTCATCTAAAGTGACGAAGGAATTGGAGAAAACGGATTATATTCATGTACC
GGTAATGGTGAAACCAGTAACGTTATACGATGTCGCAGAGTATGCCGGTGTCTCTTATCAGACCGTTTCC
CGCGTGGTGAACCAGGCCAGCCACGTTTCTGCGAAAACGCGGGAAAAAGTGGAAGCGGCGATGGCGGAGC
TGAATTACATTCCCAACCGCGTGGCACAACAACTGGCGGGCAAACAGTCGTTGCTGATTGGCGTTGCCAC
CTCCAGTCTGGCCCTGCACGCGCCGTCGCAAATTGTCGCGGCGATTAAATCTCGCGCCGATCAACTGGGT
GCCAGCGTGGTGGTGTCGATGGTAGAACGAAGCGGCGTCGAAGCCTGTAAAGCGGCGGTGCACAATCTTC
TCGCGCAACGCGTCAGTGGGCTGATCATTAACTATCCGCTGGATGACCAGGATGCCATTGCTGTGGAAGC
TGCCTGCACTAATGTTCCGGCGTTATTTCTTGATGTCTCTGACCAGACACCCATCAACAGTATTATTTTC
TCCCATGAAGACGGTACGCGACTGGGCGTGGAGCATCTGGTCGCATTGGGTCACCAGCAAATCGCGCTGT
TAGCGGGCCCATTAAGTTCTGTCTCGGCGCGTCTGCGTCTGGCTGGCTGGCATAAATATCTCACTCGCAA
TCAAATTCAGCCGATAGCGGAACGGGAAGGCGACTGGAGTGCCATGTCCGGTTTTCAACAAACCATGCAA
ATGCTGAATGAGGGCATCGTTCCCACTGCGATGCTGGTTGCCAACGATCAGATGGCGCTGGGCGCAATGC
GCGCCATTACCGAGTCCGGGCTGCGCGTTGGTGCGGATATCTCGGTAGTGGGATACGACGATACCGAAGA
CAGCTCATGTTATATCCCGCCGTTAACCACCATCAAACAGGATTTTCGCCTGCTGGGGCAAACCAGCGTG
GACCGCTTGCTGCAACTCTCTCAGGGCCAGGCGGTGAAGGGCAATCAGCTGTTGCCCGTCTCACTGGTGA
AAAGAAAAACCACCCTGGCGCCCAATACGCAAACCGCCTCTCCCCGCGCGTTGGCCGATTCATTAATGCA
GCTGGCACGACAGGTTTCCCGACTGGAAAGCGGGCAGAAGCTTTAAGGATCCACCGGATCTAGATAACTG
ATCATAATCAGCCATACCACATTTGTAGAGGTTTTACTTGCTTTAAAAAACCTCCCACACCTCCCCCTGA
ACCTGAAACATAAAATGAATGCAATTGTTGTTGTTAACTTGTTTATTGCAGCTTATAATGGTTACAAATA
AAGCAATAGCATCACAAATTTCACAAATAAAGCATTTTTTTCACTGCATTCTAGTTGTGGTTTGTCCAAA
CTCATCAATGTATCTTAACGCGTAAATTGTAAGCGTTAATATTTTGTTAAAATTCGCGTTAAATTTTTGT
TAAATCAGCTCATTTTTTAACCAATAGGCCGAAATCGGCAAAATCCCTTATAAATCAAAAGAATAGACCG
AGATAGGGT
[37 nt withheld, positions 2600-2636]
AAAGAACGTGGACTCCAACGTCAAAGG
[49 nt withheld, positions 2664-2712]
T
[91 nt withheld, positions 2714-2804]
G
[124 nt withheld, positions 2806-2929]
CAGGTGGCACTTTTCGGGGAAATGTGCGCGGAACCCCTATTTGTTTATTTTTCTAAATACATTCAAATAT
GTATCCGCTCATGAGACAATAACCCTGATAAATGCTTCAATAATATTGAAAAAGGAAGAGTCCTGAGGCG
GAAAGAACCAGCTGTGGAATGTGTGTCAGTTAGGGTGTGGAAAGTCCCCAGGCTCCCCAGCAGGCAGAAG
TATGCAAAGCATGCATCTCAATTAGTCAGCAACCAGGTGTGGAAAGTCCCCAGGCTCCCCAGCAGGCAGA
AGTATGCAAAGCATGCATCTCAATTAGTCAGCAACCATAGTCCCGCCCCTAACTCCGCCCATCCCGCCCC
TAACTCCGCCCAGTTCCGCCCATTCTCCGCCCCATGGCTGACTAATTTTTTTTATTTATGCAGAGGCCGA
GGCCGCCTCGGCCTCTGAGCTATTCCAGAAGTAGTGAGGAGGCTTTTTTGGAGGCCTAGGCTTTTGCAAA
GATCGATCAAGAGACAGGATGAGGATCGTTTCGCATGATTGAACAAGATGGATTGCACGCAGGTTCTCCG
GCCGCTTGGGTGGAGAGGCTATTCGGCTATGACTGGGCACAACAGACAATCGGCTGCTCTGATGCCGCCG
TGTTCCGGCTGTCAGCGCAGGGGCGCCCGGTTCTTTTTGTCAAGACCGACCTGTCCGGTGCCCTGAATGA
ACTGCAAGACGAGGCAGCGCGGCTATCGTGGCTGGCCACGACGGGCGTTCCTTGCGCAGCTGTGCTCGAC
GTTGTCACTGAAGCGGGAAGGGACTGGCTGCTATTGGGCGAAGTGCCGGGGCAGGATCTCCTGTCATCTC
ACCTTGCTCCTGCCGAGAAAGTATCCATCATGGCTGATGCAATGCGGCGGCTGCATACGCTTGATCCGGC
TACCTGCCCATTCGACCACCAAGCGAAACATCGCATCGAGCGAGCACGTACTCGGATGGAAGCCGGTCTT
GTCGATCAGGATGATCTGGACGAAGAGCATCAGGGGCTCGCGCCAGCCGAACTGTTCGCCAGGCTCAAGG
CGAGCATGCCCGACGGCGAGGATCTCGTCGTGACCCATGGCGATGCCTGCTTGCCGAATATCATGGTGGA
AAATGGCCGCTTTTCTGGATTCATCGACTGTGGCCGGCTGGGTGTGGCGGACCGCTATCAGGACATAGCG
TTGGCTACCCGTGATATTGCTGAAGAGCTTGGCGGCGAATGGGCTGACCGCTTCCTCGTGCTTTACGGTA
TCGCCGCTCCCGATTCGCAGCGCATCGCCTTCTATCGCCTTCTTGACGAGTTCTTCTGAGCGGGACTCTG
GGGTTCGAAATGACCGACCAAGCGACGCCCAACCTGCCATCACGAGATTTCGATTCCACCGCCGCCTTCT
ATGAAAGGTTGGGCTTCGGAATCGTTTTCCGGGACGCCGGCTGGATGATCCTCCAGCGCGGGGATCTCAT
GCTGGAGTTCTTCGCCCACCCTAGGGGGAGGCTAACTGAAACACGGAAGGAGACAATACCGGAAGGAACC
CGCGCTATGACGGCAATAAAAAGACAGAATAAAACGCACGGTGTTGGGTCGTTTGTTCATAAACGCGGGG
TTCGGTCCCAGGGCTGGCACTCTGTCGATACCCCACCGAGACCCCATTGGGGCCAATACGCCCGCGTTTC
TTCCTTTTCCCCACCCCACCCCCCAAGTTCGGGTGAAGGCCCAGGGCTCGCAGCCAACGTCGGGGCGGCA
GGCCCTGCCATAGCCTCAGGTTACTCATATATACTTTAGATTGATTTAAAACTTCATTTTTAATTTAAAA
GGATCTAGGTGAAGATCCTTTTTGATAATCTCATGACCAAAATCCCTTAACGTGAGTTTTCGTTCCACTG
AGCGTCAGACCCCGTAGAAAAGATCAAAGGATCTTCTTGAGATCCTTTTTTTCTGCGCGTAATCTGCTGC
TTGCAAACAAAAAAACCACCGCTACCAGCGGTGGTTTGTTTGCCGGATCAAGAGCTACCAACTCTTTTTC
CGAAGGTAACTGGCTTCAGCAGAGCGCAGATACCAAATACTGTCCTTCTAGTGTAGCCGTAGTTAGGCCA
CCACTTCAAGAACTCTGTAGCACCGCCTACATACCTCGCTCTGCTAATCCTGTTACCAGTGGCTGCTGCC
AGTGGCGATAAGTCGTGTCTTACCGGGTTGGACTCAAGACGATAGTTACCGGATAAGGCGCAGCGGTCGG
GCTGAACGGGGGGTTCGTGCACACAGCCCAGCTTGGAGCGAACGACCTACACCGAACTGAGATACCTACA
GCGTGAGCTATGAGAAAGCGCCACGCTTCCCGAAGGGAGAAAGGCGGACAGGTATCCGGTAAGCGGCAGG
GTCGGAACAGGAGAGCGCACGAGGGAGCTTCCAGGGGGAAACGCCTGGTATCTTTATAGTCCTGTCGGGT
TTCGCCACCTCTGACTTGAGCGTCGATTTTTGTGATGCTCGTCAGGGGGGCGGAGCCTATGGAAAAACGC
CAGCAACGCGGCCTTTTTACGGTTCCTGGCCTTTTGCTGGCCTTTTGCTCACATGTTCTTTCCTGCGTTA
TCCCCTGATTCTGTGGATAACCGTATTACCGCCATGCAT
