Features (pLannotate 1.2.2; 14 found; start..end, strand, type, name):
     67..370     +  enhancer       CMV enhancer: human cytomegalovirus immediate early enhancer
    371..574     +  promoter       CMV promoter: human cytomegalovirus (CMV) immediate early promoter
    609..1118    +  CDS            CIBN: N-terminal portion of the CIB1 transcription factor from Arabidopsis thaliana binds to CRY2 (cryptochrome 2) that has absorbed blue light (Kennedy et al., 2010)
   1134..2213    +  CDS            lacI: lac repressor; lacI; The lac repressor binds to the lac operator to inhibit transcription in E. coli. This inhibition can be relieved by adding lactose or isopropyl-β-D-thiogalactopyranoside (IPTG).
   2245..2329    +  CDS            large T antigen (fragment): large T antigen from SV40 (simian virus 40)
   2352..2473    +  polyA_signal   SV40 poly(A) signal: SV40 polyadenylation signal
   2507..2935    -  rep_origin     f1 ori (sequence partly withheld): f1 bacteriophage origin of replication; arrow indicates direction of (+) strand synthesis
   2962..3066    +  promoter       AmpR promoter: bla
   3068..3425    +  promoter       SV40 promoter: SV40 enhancer and early promoter
   3460..4254    +  CDS            NeoR/KanR: aminoglycoside phosphotransferase from Tn5; aph(3')-II (or nptII); confers resistance to neomycin, kanamycin, and G418 (Geneticin®)
   4275..4427    +  CDS            ble (fragment): BLE_KLEPN - Experimental evidence at protein level: Swiss-Prot protein existence level 1. Binding protein with a strong affinity to the bleomycin family of antibiotics. Binds to CL990; an antimitotic-antibiotic compound. From Klebsiella pneumoniae.
   4486..4533    +  polyA_signal   HSV TK poly(A) signal: herpes simplex virus thymidine kinase polyadenylation signal (Cole and Stacy, 1985)
   4624..4640    -  polyA_signal   bGH poly(A) signal (fragment): bovine growth hormone polyadenylation signal
   4862..5450    +  rep_origin     ori: high-copy-number ColE1/pMB1/pBR322/pUC origin of replication
>Addgene plasmid #103814 | pCIBN-LacI | addgene full sequence | sequence record 199324 | Addgene NGS Result
ATGCATTAGTTATTAATAGTAATCAATTACGGGGTCATTAGTTCATAGCCCATATATGGAGTTCCGCGTT
ACATAACTTACGGTAAATGGCCCGCCTGGCTGACCGCCCAACGACCCCCGCCCATTGACGTCAATAATGA
CGTATGTTCCCATAGTAACGCCAATAGGGACTTTCCATTGACGTCAATGGGTGGAGTATTTACGGTAAAC
TGCCCACTTGGCAGTACATCAAGTGTATCATATGCCAAGTACGCCCCCTATTGACGTCAATGACGGTAAA
TGGCCCGCCTGGCATTATGCCCAGTACATGACCTTATGGGACTTTCCTACTTGGCAGTACATCTACGTAT
TAGTCATCGCTATTACCATGGTGATGCGGTTTTGGCAGTACATCAATGGGCGTGGATAGCGGTTTGACTC
ACGGGGATTTCCAAGTCTCCACCCCATTGACGTCAATGGGAGTTTGTTTTGGCACCAAAATCAACGGGAC
TTTCCAAAATGTCGTAACAACTCCGCCCCATTGACGCAAATGGGCGGTAGGCGTGTACGGTGGGAGGTCT
ATATAAGCAGAGCTGGTTTAGTGAACCGTCAGATCCGCTAGCGCCACCATGAATGGAGCTATAGGAGGTG
ACCTTTTGCTCAATTTTCCTGACATGTCGGTCCTAGAGCGCCAAAGGGCTCACCTCAAGTACCTCAATCC
CACCTTTGATTCTCCTCTCGCCGGCTTCTTTGCCGATTCTTCAATGATTACCGGCGGCGAGATGGACAGC
TATCTTTCGACTGCCGGTTTGAATCTTCCGATGATGTACGGTGAGACGACGGTGGAAGGTGATTCAAGAC
TCTCAATTTCGCCGGAAACGACGCTTGGGACTGGAAATTTCAAGGCAGCGAAGTTTGATACAGAGACTAA
GGATTGTAATGAGGCGGCGAAGAAGATGACGATGAACAGAGATGACCTAGTAGAAGAAGGAGAAGAAGAG
AAGTCGAAAATAACAGAGCAAAACAATGGGAGCACAAAAAGCATCAAGAAGATGAAACACAAAGCCAAGA
AAGAAGAGAACAATTTCTCTAATGATTCATCTAAAGTGACGAAGGAATTGGAGAAAACGGATTATATTCA
TGTACCGGTAATGGTGAAACCAGTAACGTTATACGATGTCGCAGAGTATGCCGGTGTCTCTTATCAGACC
GTTTCCCGCGTGGTGAACCAGGCCAGCCACGTTTCTGCGAAAACGCGGGAAAAAGTGGAAGCGGCGATGG
CGGAGCTGAATTACATTCCCAACCGCGTGGCACAACAACTGGCGGGCAAACAGTCGTTGCTGATTGGCGT
TGCCACCTCCAGTCTGGCCCTGCACGCGCCGTCGCAAATTGTCGCGGCGATTAAATCTCGCGCCGATCAA
CTGGGTGCCAGCGTGGTGGTGTCGATGGTAGAACGAAGCGGCGTCGAAGCCTGTAAAGCGGCGGTGCACA
ATCTTCTCGCGCAACGCGTCAGTGGGCTGATCATTAACTATCCGCTGGATGACCAGGATGCCATTGCTGT
GGAAGCTGCCTGCACTAATGTTCCGGCGTTATTTCTTGATGTCTCTGACCAGACACCCATCAACAGTATT
ATTTTCTCCCATGAAGACGGTACGCGACTGGGCGTGGAGCATCTGGTCGCATTGGGTCACCAGCAAATCG
CGCTGTTAGCGGGCCCATTAAGTTCTGTCTCGGCGCGTCTGCGTCTGGCTGGCTGGCATAAATATCTCAC
TCGCAATCAAATTCAGCCGATAGCGGAACGGGAAGGCGACTGGAGTGCCATGTCCGGTTTTCAACAAACC
ATGCAAATGCTGAATGAGGGCATCGTTCCCACTGCGATGCTGGTTGCCAACGATCAGATGGCGCTGGGCG
CAATGCGCGCCATTACCGAGTCCGGGCTGCGCGTTGGTGCGGATATCTCGGTAGTGGGATACGACGATAC
CGAAGACAGCTCATGTTATATCCCGCCGTTAACCACCATCAAACAGGATTTTCGCCTGCTGGGGCAAACC
AGCGTGGACCGCTTGCTGCAACTCTCTCAGGGCCAGGCGGTGAAGGGCAATCAGCTGTTGCCCGTCTCAC
TGGTGAAAAGAAAAACCACCCTGGCGCCCAATACGCAAACCGCCTCTCCCCGCGCGTTGGCCGATTCATT
AATGCAGCTGGCACGACAGGTTTCCCGACTGGAAAGCGGGCAGAAGCTTTAAGGATCCACCGGATCTAGA
TAACTGATCATAATCAGCCATACCACATTTGTAGAGGTTTTACTTGCTTTAAAAAACCTCCCACACCTCC
CCCTGAACCTGAAACATAAAATGAATGCAATTGTTGTTGTTAACTTGTTTATTGCAGCTTATAATGGTTA
CAAATAAAGCAATAGCATCACAAATTTCACAAATAAAGCATTTTTTTCACTGCATTCTAGTTGTGGTTTG
TCCAAACTCATCAATGTATCTTAACGCGTAAATTGTAAGCGTTAATATTTTGTTAAAATTCGCGTTAAAT
TTTTGTTAAATCAGCTCATTTTTTAACCAATAGGCCGAAATCGGCAAAATCCCTTATAAATCAAAAGAAT
AGACCGAGATAGGGT
[37 nt withheld, positions 2606-2642]
AAAGAACGTGGACTCCAACGTCAAAGG
[49 nt withheld, positions 2670-2718]
T
[91 nt withheld, positions 2720-2810]
G
[124 nt withheld, positions 2812-2935]
CAGGTGGCACTTTTCGGGGAAATGTGCGCGGAACCCCTATTTGTTTATTTTTCTAAATACATTCAAATAT
GTATCCGCTCATGAGACAATAACCCTGATAAATGCTTCAATAATATTGAAAAAGGAAGAGTCCTGAGGCG
GAAAGAACCAGCTGTGGAATGTGTGTCAGTTAGGGTGTGGAAAGTCCCCAGGCTCCCCAGCAGGCAGAAG
TATGCAAAGCATGCATCTCAATTAGTCAGCAACCAGGTGTGGAAAGTCCCCAGGCTCCCCAGCAGGCAGA
AGTATGCAAAGCATGCATCTCAATTAGTCAGCAACCATAGTCCCGCCCCTAACTCCGCCCATCCCGCCCC
TAACTCCGCCCAGTTCCGCCCATTCTCCGCCCCATGGCTGACTAATTTTTTTTATTTATGCAGAGGCCGA
GGCCGCCTCGGCCTCTGAGCTATTCCAGAAGTAGTGAGGAGGCTTTTTTGGAGGCCTAGGCTTTTGCAAA
GATCGATCAAGAGACAGGATGAGGATCGTTTCGCATGATTGAACAAGATGGATTGCACGCAGGTTCTCCG
GCCGCTTGGGTGGAGAGGCTATTCGGCTATGACTGGGCACAACAGACAATCGGCTGCTCTGATGCCGCCG
TGTTCCGGCTGTCAGCGCAGGGGCGCCCGGTTCTTTTTGTCAAGACCGACCTGTCCGGTGCCCTGAATGA
ACTGCAAGACGAGGCAGCGCGGCTATCGTGGCTGGCCACGACGGGCGTTCCTTGCGCAGCTGTGCTCGAC
GTTGTCACTGAAGCGGGAAGGGACTGGCTGCTATTGGGCGAAGTGCCGGGGCAGGATCTCCTGTCATCTC
ACCTTGCTCCTGCCGAGAAAGTATCCATCATGGCTGATGCAATGCGGCGGCTGCATACGCTTGATCCGGC
TACCTGCCCATTCGACCACCAAGCGAAACATCGCATCGAGCGAGCACGTACTCGGATGGAAGCCGGTCTT
GTCGATCAGGATGATCTGGACGAAGAGCATCAGGGGCTCGCGCCAGCCGAACTGTTCGCCAGGCTCAAGG
CGAGCATGCCCGACGGCGAGGATCTCGTCGTGACCCATGGCGATGCCTGCTTGCCGAATATCATGGTGGA
AAATGGCCGCTTTTCTGGATTCATCGACTGTGGCCGGCTGGGTGTGGCGGACCGCTATCAGGACATAGCG
TTGGCTACCCGTGATATTGCTGAAGAGCTTGGCGGCGAATGGGCTGACCGCTTCCTCGTGCTTTACGGTA
TCGCCGCTCCCGATTCGCAGCGCATCGCCTTCTATCGCCTTCTTGACGAGTTCTTCTGAGCGGGACTCTG
GGGTTCGAAATGACCGACCAAGCGACGCCCAACCTGCCATCACGAGATTTCGATTCCACCGCCGCCTTCT
ATGAAAGGTTGGGCTTCGGAATCGTTTTCCGGGACGCCGGCTGGATGATCCTCCAGCGCGGGGATCTCAT
GCTGGAGTTCTTCGCCCACCCTAGGGGGAGGCTAACTGAAACACGGAAGGAGACAATACCGGAAGGAACC
CGCGCTATGACGGCAATAAAAAGACAGAATAAAACGCACGGTGTTGGGTCGTTTGTTCATAAACGCGGGG
TTCGGTCCCAGGGCTGGCACTCTGTCGATACCCCACCGAGACCCCATTGGGGCCAATACGCCCGCGTTTC
TTCCTTTTCCCCACCCCACCCCCCAAGTTCGGGTGAAGGCCCAGGGCTCGCAGCCAACGTCGGGGCGGCA
GGCCCTGCCATAGCCTCAGGTTACTCATATATACTTTAGATTGATTTAAAACTTCATTTTTAATTTAAAA
GGATCTAGGTGAAGATCCTTTTTGATAATCTCATGACCAAAATCCCTTAACGTGAGTTTTCGTTCCACTG
AGCGTCAGACCCCGTAGAAAAGATCAAAGGATCTTCTTGAGATCCTTTTTTTCTGCGCGTAATCTGCTGC
TTGCAAACAAAAAAACCACCGCTACCAGCGGTGGTTTGTTTGCCGGATCAAGAGCTACCAACTCTTTTTC
CGAAGGTAACTGGCTTCAGCAGAGCGCAGATACCAAATACTGTTCTTCTAGTGTAGCCGTAGTTAGGCCA
CCACTTCAAGAACTCTGTAGCACCGCCTACATACCTCGCTCTGCTAATCCTGTTACCAGTGGCTGCTGCC
AGTGGCGATAAGTCGTGTCTTACCGGGTTGGACTCAAGACGATAGTTACCGGATAAGGCGCAGCGGTCGG
GCTGAACGGGGGGTTCGTGCACACAGCCCAGCTTGGAGCGAACGACCTACACCGAACTGAGATACCTACA
GCGTGAGCTATGAGAAAGCGCCACGCTTCCCGAAGGGAGAAAGGCGGACAGGTATCCGGTAAGCGGCAGG
GTCGGAACAGGAGAGCGCACGAGGGAGCTTCCAGGGGGAAACGCCTGGTATCTTTATAGTCCTGTCGGGT
TTCGCCACCTCTGACTTGAGCGTCGATTTTTGTGATGCTCGTCAGGGGGGCGGAGCCTATGGAAAAACGC
CAGCAACGCGGCCTTTTTACGGTTCCTGGCCTTTTGCTGGCCTTTTGCTCACATGTTCTTTCCTGCGTTA
TCCCCTGATTCTGTGGATAACCGTATTACCGCC
