>Addgene plasmid #103814 | pCIBN-LacI | depositor partial sequence | sequence record 196702 | CIBN
ATGAATGGAGCTATAGGAGGTGACCTTTTGCTCAATTTTCCTGACATGTCGGTCCTAGAGCGCCAAAGGG
CTCACCTCAAGTACCTCAATCCCACCTTTGATTCTCCTCTCGCCGGCTTCTTTGCCGATTCTTCAATGAT
TACCGGCGGCGAGATGGACAGCTATCTTTCGACTGCCGGTTTGAATCTTCCGATGATGTACGGTGAGACG
ACGGTGGAAGGTGATTCAAGACTCTCAATTTCGCCGGAAACGACGCTTGGGACTGGAAATTTCAAGGCAG
CGAAGTTTGATACAGAGACTAAGGATTGTAATGAGGCGGCGAAGAAGATGACGATGAACAGAGATGACCT
AGTAGAAGAAGGAGAAGAAGAGAAGTCGAAAATAACAGAGCAAAACAATGGGAGCACAAAAAGCATCAAG
AAGATGAAACACAAAGCCAAGAAAGAAGAGAACAATTTCTCTAATGATTCATCTAAAGTGACGAAGGAAT
TGGAGAAAACGGATTATATTCAT
