>Addgene plasmid #103814 | pCIBN-LacI | depositor partial sequence | sequence record 196703 | LacI
ATGGTGAAACCAGTAACGTTATACGATGTCGCAGAGTATGCCGGTGTCTCTTATCAGACCGTTTCCCGCG
TGGTGAACCAGGCCAGCCACGTTTCTGCGAAAACGCGGGAAAAAGTGGAAGCGGCGATGGCGGAGCTGAA
TTACATTCCCAACCGCGTGGCACAACAACTGGCGGGCAAACAGTCGTTGCTGATTGGCGTTGCCACCTCC
AGTCTGGCCCTGCACGCGCCGTCGCAAATTGTCGCGGCGATTAAATCTCGCGCCGATCAACTGGGTGCCA
GCGTGGTGGTGTCGATGGTAGAACGAAGCGGCGTCGAAGCCTGTAAAGCGGCGGTGCACAATCTTCTCGC
GCAACGCGTCAGTGGGCTGATCATTAACTATCCGCTGGATGACCAGGATGCCATTGCTGTGGAAGCTGCC
TGCACTAATGTTCCGGCGTTATTTCTTGATGTCTCTGACCAGACACCCATCAACAGTATTATTTTCTCCC
ATGAAGACGGTACGCGACTGGGCGTGGAGCATCTGGTCGCATTGGGTCACCAGCAAATCGCGCTGTTAGC
GGGCCCATTAAGTTCTGTCTCGGCGCGTCTGCGTCTGGCTGGCTGGCATAAATATCTCACTCGCAATCAA
ATTCAGCCGATAGCGGAACGGGAAGGCGACTGGAGTGCCATGTCCGGTTTTCAACAAACCATGCAAATGC
TGAATGAGGGCATCGTTCCCACTGCGATGCTGGTTGCCAACGATCAGATGGCGCTGGGCGCAATGCGCGC
CATTACCGAGTCCGGGCTGCGCGTTGGTGCGGATATCTCGGTAGTGGGATACGACGATACCGAAGACAGC
TCATGTTATATCCCGCCGTTAACCACCATCAAACAGGATTTTCGCCTGCTGGGGCAAACCAGCGTGGACC
GCTTGCTGCAACTCTCTCAGGGCCAGGCGGTGAAGGGCAATCAGCTGTTGCCCGTCTCACTGGTGAAAAG
AAAAACCACCCTGGCGCCCAATACGCAAACCGCCTCTCCCCGCGCGTTGGCCGATTCATTAATGCAGCTG
GCACGACAGGTTTCCCGA
